>Addgene plasmid #236600 | AiP14461: pAAV-AiE0779m_3xC2-minBG-SYFP2-WPRE3-BarcodeS-BGHpA (Alias: CN4461) | addgene full sequence | sequence record 472831 | Addgene NGS Result
CCTGCAGGCAGCTGCGCGCTCGCTCGCTCACTGAGGCCGCCCGGGCGTCGGGCGACCTTTGGTCGCCCGG
CCTCAGTGAGCGAGCGAGCGCGCAGAGAGGGAGTGGCCAACTCCATCACTAGGGGTTCCTGCGGCCGCAC
GCGTAAGTTTGAGACAAATTAAGGAAAAGCGGGTTGGGAGGAGTCTGAGGCTGTGGGTGGCTGCCTCGAG
AGGCTGCTCACAACCTGACATGTTTCAGATCTTTTGACACGGTCATGCAAGCAACAGAAACTTATATGGT
TTTTAGTCTCCCAGGTAGCAGGGAAATGATGATGTGGGAGGATTAGGGGGGGGAAAATAAGTTTGAGACA
AATTAAGGAAAAGCGGGTTGGGAGGAGTCTGAGGCTGTGGGTGGCTGCCTCGAGAGGCTGCTCACAACCT
GACATGTTTCAGATCTTTTGACACGGTCATGCAAGCAACAGAAACTTATATGGTTTTTAGTCTCCCAGGT
AGCAGGGAAATGATGATGTGGGAGGATTAGGGGGGGGAAAATAAGTTTGAGACAAATTAAGGAAAAGCGG
GTTGGGAGGAGTCTGAGGCTGTGGGTGGCTGCCTCGAGAGGCTGCTCACAACCTGACATGTTTCAGATCT
TTTGACACGGTCATGCAAGCAACAGAAACTTATATGGTTTTTAGTCTCCCAGGTAGCAGGGAAATGATGA
TGTGGGAGGATTAGGGGGGGGAAAATGAGCTCGGGCTGGGCATAAAAGTCAGGGCAGAGCCATCTATTGC
TTACATTTGCTTCTGGGATCCAGATCTTTCGAAGCTAGCGCTACCGGTCGCCACCATGGTGAGCAAGGGC
GAGGAGCTGTTCACCGGGGTGGTGCCCATCCTGGTCGAGCTGGACGGCGACGTAAACGGCCACAAGTTCA
GCGTGTCCGGCGAGGGCGAGGGCGATGCCACCTACGGCAAGCTGACCCTGAAGCTGATCTGCACCACCGG
CAAGCTGCCCGTGCCCTGGCCCACCCTCGTGACCACCCTGGGCTACGGCGTGCAGTGCTTCGCCCGCTAC
CCCGACCACATGAAGCAGCACGACTTCTTCAAGTCCGCCATGCCCGAAGGCTACGTCCAGGAGCGCACCA
TCTTCTTCAAGGACGACGGCAACTACAAGACCCGCGCCGAGGTGAAGTTCGAGGGCGACACCCTGGTGAA
CCGCATCGAGCTGAAGGGCATCGACTTCAAGGAGGACGGCAACATCCTGGGGCACAAGCTGGAGTACAAC
TACAACAGCCACAACGTCTATATCACCGCCGACAAGCAGAAGAACGGCATCAAGGCCAACTTCAAGATCC
GCCACAACATCGAGGACGGCGGCGTGCAGCTCGCCGACCACTACCAGCAGAACACCCCCATCGGCGACGG
CCCCGTGCTGCTGCCCGACAACCACTACCTGAGCTACCAGTCCAAGCTGAGCAAAGACCCCAACGAGAAG
CGCGATCACATGGTCCTGCTGGAGTTCGTGACCGCCGCCGGGATCACTCTCGGCATGGACGAGCTGTACA
AGTAAGTCGACGGCGCGCCGCGGCCGCGAATTCGATATCATAATCAACCTCTGGATTACAAAATTTGTGA
AAGATTGACTGGTATTCTTAACTATGTTGCTCCTTTTACGCTATGTGGATACGCTGCTTTAATGCCTTTG
TATCATGCTATTGCTTCCCGTATGGCTTTCATTTTCTCCTCCTTGTATAAATCCTGGTTAGTTCTTGCCA
CGGCGGAACTCATCGCCGCCTGCCTTGCCCGCTGCTGGACAGGGGCTCGGCTGTTGGGCACTGACAATTC
CGTGGCTCGAGAGCAATTACGAGAGATCTTCGACTGTGCCTTCTAGTTGCCAGCCATCTGTTGTTTGCCC
CTCCCCCGTGCCTTCCTTGACCCTGGAAGGTGCCACTCCCACTGTCCTTTCCTAATAAAATGAGGAAATT
GCATCGCATTGTCTGAGTAGGTGTCATTCTATTCTGGGGGGTGGGGTGGGGCAGGACAGCAAGGGGGAGG
ATTGGGAAGACAATAGCAGGCATGAGATCTCACGTGCGGACCGAGCGGCCGCAGGAACCCCTAGTGATGG
AGTTGGCCACTCCCTCTCTGCGCGCTCGCTCGCTCACTGAGGCCGGGCGACCAAAGGTCGCCCGACGCCC
GGGCTTTGCCCGGGCGGCCTCAGTGAGCGAGCGAGCGCGCAGCTGCCTGCAGGGGCGCCTGATGCGGTAT
TTTCTCCTTACGCATCTGTGCGGTATTTCACACCGCATA
[95 nt withheld, positions 2280-2374]
T
[46 nt withheld, positions 2376-2421]
C
[141 nt withheld, positions 2423-2563]
CCTTTGACGTTGGAGTCCACGTTCTTT
[37 nt withheld, positions 2591-2627]
ACTCTATCTCGGGCTATTCTTTTGATTTATAAGGGATTTTGCCGATTTCGGTCTATTGGTTAAAAAATGA
GCTGATTTAACAAAAATTTAACGCGAATTTTAACAAAATATTAACGTTTACAATTTTATGGTGCACTCTC
AGTACAATCTGCTCTGATGCCGCATAGTTAAGCCAGCCCCGACACCCGCCAACACCCGCTGACGCGCCCT
GACGGGCTTGTCTGCTCCCGGCATCCGCTTACAGACAAGCTGTGACCGTCTCCGGGAGCTGCATGTGTCA
GAGGTTTTCACCGTCATCACCGAAACGCGCGAGACGAAAGGGCCTCGTGATACGCCTATTTTTATAGGTT
AATGTCATGATAATAATGGTTTCTTAGACGTCAGGTGGCACTTTTCGGGGAAATGTGCGCGGAACCCCTA
TTTGTTTATTTTTCTAAATACATTCAAATATGTATCCGCTCATGAGACAATAACCCTGATAAATGCTTCA
ATAATATTGAAAAAGGAAGAGTATGAGTATTCAACATTTCCGTGTCGCCCTTATTCCCTTTTTTGCGGCA
TTTTGCCTTCCTGTTTTTGCTCACCCAGAAACGCTGGTGAAAGTAAAAGATGCTGAAGATCAGTTGGGTG
CACGAGTGGGTTACATCGAACTGGATCTCAACAGCGGTAAGATCCTTGAGAGTTTTCGCCCCGAAGAACG
TTTTCCAATGATGAGCACTTTTAAAGTTCTGCTATGTGGCGCGGTATTATCCCGTATTGACGCCGGGCAA
GAGCAACTCGGTCGCCGCATACACTATTCTCAGAATGACTTGGTTGAGTACTCACCAGTCACAGAAAAGC
ATCTTACGGATGGCATGACAGTAAGAGAATTATGCAGTGCTGCCATAACCATGAGTGATAACACTGCGGC
CAACTTACTTCTGACAACGATCGGAGGACCGAAGGAGCTAACCGCTTTTTTGCACAACATGGGGGATCAT
GTAACTCGCCTTGATCGTTGGGAACCGGAGCTGAATGAAGCCATACCAAACGACGAGCGTGACACCACGA
TGCCTGTAGCAATGGCAACAACGTTGCGCAAACTATTAACTGGCGAACTACTTACTCTAGCTTCCCGGCA
ACAATTAATAGACTGGATGGAGGCGGATAAAGTTGCAGGACCACTTCTGCGCTCGGCCCTTCCGGCTGGC
TGGTTTATTGCTGATAAATCTGGAGCCGGTGAGCGTGGGTCTCGCGGTATCATTGCAGCACTGGGGCCAG
ATGGTAAGCCCTCCCGTATCGTAGTTATCTACACGACGGGGAGTCAGGCAACTATGGATGAACGAAATAG
ACAGATCGCTGAGATAGGTGCCTCACTGATTAAGCATTGGTAACTGTCAGACCAAGTTTACTCATATATA
CTTTAGATTGATTTAAAACTTCATTTTTAATTTAAAAGGATCTAGGTGAAGATCCTTTTTGATAATCTCA
TGACCAAAATCCCTTAACGTGAGTTTTCGTTCCACTGAGCGTCAGACCCCGTAGAAAAGATCAAAGGATC
TTCTTGAGATCCTTTTTTTCTGCGCGTAATCTGCTGCTTGCAAACAAAAAAACCACCGCTACCAGCGGTG
GTTTGTTTGCCGGATCAAGAGCTACCAACTCTTTTTCCGAAGGTAACTGGCTTCAGCAGAGCGCAGATAC
CAAATACTGTTCTTCTAGTGTAGCCGTAGTTAGGCCACCACTTCAAGAACTCTGTAGCACCGCCTACATA
CCTCGCTCTGCTAATCCTGTTACCAGTGGCTGCTGCCAGTGGCGATAAGTCGTGTCTTACCGGGTTGGAC
TCAAGACGATAGTTACCGGATAAGGCGCAGCGGTCGGGCTGAACGGGGGGTTCGTGCACACAGCCCAGCT
TGGAGCGAACGACCTACACCGAACTGAGATACCTACAGCGTGAGCTATGAGAAAGCGCCACGCTTCCCGA
AGGGAGAAAGGCGGACAGGTATCCGGTAAGCGGCAGGGTCGGAACAGGAGAGCGCACGAGGGAGCTTCCA
GGGGGAAACGCCTGGTATCTTTATAGTCCTGTCGGGTTTCGCCACCTCTGACTTGAGCGTCGATTTTTGT
GATGCTCGTCAGGGGGGCGGAGCCTATGGAAAAACGCCAGCAACGCGGCCTTTTTACGGTTCCTGGCCTT
TTGCTGGCCTTTTGCTCACATGT
Features (pLannotate 1.2.2; 14 found; start..end, strand, type, name):
     12..39      +  repeat_region  AAV2 ITR (fragment): inverted terminal repeat of adeno-associated virus serotype 2 inverted
     68..95      +  repeat_region  AAV2 ITR (fragment): inverted terminal repeat of adeno-associated virus serotype 2 inverted
    826..1542    +  CDS            SYFP2: SYFP2 is a basic (constitutively fluorescent) yellow fluorescent protein published in 2006, derived from Aequorea victoria. It is reported to be a very rapidly-maturing monomer with moderate acid sensitivity.
   1582..1739    +  misc_feature   WPRE (fragment): woodchuck hepatitis virus posttranscriptional regulatory element
   1745..1825    +  misc_feature   WPRE (fragment): woodchuck hepatitis virus posttranscriptional regulatory element
   1854..1965    +  polyA_signal   bGH poly(A) signal: bovine growth hormone polyadenylation signal
   2083..2223    +  repeat_region  AAV2 ITR: inverted terminal repeat of adeno-associated virus serotype 2 inverted
   2228..2279    -  misc_feature   bom (fragment): basis of mobility region from pBR322
   2298..2753    +  rep_origin     f1 ori (sequence partly withheld): f1 bacteriophage origin of replication; arrow indicates direction of (+) strand synthesis
   2754..2803    -  misc_feature   bom (fragment): basis of mobility region from pBR322
   2905..2940    -  CDS            rop (fragment): Rop protein, which maintains plasmids at low copy number; rop
   3035..3139    +  promoter       AmpR promoter: bla
   3140..4000    +  CDS            AmpR: β-lactamase; bla; confers resistance to ampicillin, carbenicillin, and related antibiotics
   4171..4759    +  rep_origin     ori: high-copy-number ColE1/pMB1/pBR322/pUC origin of replication
