[The description below was written by a language model from this plasmid's Addgene catalogue record and pLannotate feature annotations shown in this document.]
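Description:
AiP14461: pAAV-AiE0779m_3xC2-minBG-SYFP2-WPRE3-BarcodeS-BGHpA (alias CN4461) is a 4,820 nt AAV transfer plasmid built on a pAAV backbone and intended for packaging into recombinant adeno-associated virus. In bacteria it is maintained through a high-copy ColE1/pUC-type origin and selected with ampicillin via the bla (AmpR) gene and its own promoter. The backbone also carries an f1 phage origin and small remnants of the pBR322 bom and rop regions. AAV2 inverted terminal repeats flank the expression cassette and provide the signals for genome replication and encapsidation. The automated annotation detects a full ITR on the downstream side and only short fragments on the upstream side, so the record alone does not establish the state of the left repeat.

Between the ITRs, the construct name indicates that AiE0779m_3xC2 sits upstream of a minimal beta-globin promoter (minBG). The name suggests a triplicated core of the enhancer. Neither element is annotated in the feature table, though both presumably occupy the unannotated region preceding the coding sequence. This enhancer, described as active in striatal D1 medium spiny neurons, confers cell-type-restricted activity on the otherwise weak minimal promoter and drives SYFP2, a rapidly maturing monomeric yellow fluorescent protein. The transcript carries WPRE3, a shortened woodchuck hepatitis virus posttranscriptional element that boosts expression while saving packaging space and appears here as two WPRE fragments. It is followed by a barcode sequence ("BarcodeS", named but not annotated) and the bovine growth hormone polyadenylation signal. Because the barcode lies in the 3' untranslated region, it is transcribed, so this enhancer's activity can be read out by sequencing when many barcoded vectors are pooled. This matches the stated purpose of multiplexed enhancer screening.
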