Addgene plasmid #236600: AiP14461: pAAV-AiE0779m_3xC2-minBG-SYFP2-WPRE3-BarcodeS-BGHpA (Alias: CN4461)
Purpose: Barcoded enhancer AAV vector for multiplexed screening applications; AiE0779m_3xC2 is an enhancer active in striatal D1-MSNs
Depositing lab: Jonathan Ting. Depositing organization: Allen Institute. Publication: Enhancer AAV toolbox for accessing and perturbing striatal cell types and circuits. Hunker AC, Wirthlin ME, Gill G, Johansen NJ, Hooper M, Omstead V, Vargas S, Lerma MN, Taskin N, Weed N, Laird WD, Bishaw YM, Bendrick JL, Gore BB, Ben-Simon Y, Opitz-Araya X, Martinez RA, Way SW, Thyagarajan B, Otto S, Sanchez REA, Alexander JR, Amaya A, Amster A, Arbuckle J, Ayala A, Baker PM, Barcelli T, Barta S, Bertagnolli D, Bielstein C, Bishwakarma P, Bowlus J, Boyer G, Brouner K, Casian B, Casper T, Chakka AB, Chakrabarty R, Chong P, Clark M, Colbert K, Daniel S, Dawe T, Departee M, DiValentin P, Donadio NP, Dotson NI, Dwivedi D, Egdorf T, Fliss T, Gary A, Goldy J, Grasso C, Groce EL, Gudsnuk K, Han W, Haradon Z, Hastings S, Helback O, Ho WV, Huang C, Johnson T, Jones DL, Juneau Z, Kenney J, Leibly M, Li S, Liang E, Loeffler H, Lusk NA, Madigan Z, Malloy J, Malone J, McCue R, Melchor J, Mich JK, Moosman S, Morin E, Naidoo R, Newman D, Ngo K, Nguyen K, Oster AL, Ouellette B, Oyama AA, Pena N, Pham T, Phillips E, Pom C, Potekhina L, Ransford S, Ray PL, Reding M, Rette DF, Reynoldson C, Rimorin C, Sigler AR, Rocha DB, Ronellenfitch K, Ruiz A, Sawyer L, Sevigny JP, Shapovalova NV, Shepard N, Shulga L, Soliman S, Staats B, Taormina MJ, Tieu M, Wang Y, Wilkes J, Wood T, Zhou T, Williford A, Dee N, Mollenkopf T, Ng L, Esposito L, Kalmbach BE, Yao S, Ariza J, Collman F, Mufti S, Smith K, Waters J, Ersing I, Patrick M, Zeng H, Lein ES, Kojima Y, Horwitz G, Owen SF, Levi BP, Daigle TL, Tasic B, Bakken TE, Ting JT. Neuron. 2025 May 21;113(10):1507-1524.e17. doi: 10.1016/j.neuron.2025.04.035. PubMed 40403704.
Backbone
  Vector backbone: pAAV
  Vector type: AAV
Growth in bacteria
  Bacterial resistance: Ampicillin, 100 μg/mL
  Growth temperature: 30°C
  Growth strain: NEB Stable
  Copy number: Unknown
Gene/Insert
  Gene/Insert name: SYFP2
Terms and licenses: Academic/Nonprofit Terms; Industry Terms: Not Available to Industry
How to cite: AiP14461: pAAV-AiE0779m_3xC2-minBG-SYFP2-WPRE3-BarcodeS-BGHpA (Alias: CN4461) was a gift from Jonathan Ting (Addgene plasmid # 236600 ; http://n2t.net/addgene:236600 ; RRID:Addgene_236600)
